Addgene plasmid #178090: eSpCas9(1.1)_No_FLAG_LMNA_G2
Purpose: Expresses the LMNA G2 sgRNA in combination with FLAGless eSpCas9(1.1). This vector can be used in combination with LMNA_mScarlet-I_Donor to tag LMNA with mScarlet-I. pX330-like plasmid.
Depositing lab: Yannick Doyon. Publication: Marker-free co-selection for successive rounds of prime editing in human cells. Levesque S, Mayorga D, Fiset JP, Goupil C, Duringer A, Loiselle A, Bouchard E, Agudelo D, Doyon Y. Nat Commun. 2022 Oct 7;13(1):5909. doi: 10.1038/s41467-022-33669-z. PubMed 36207338.
Backbone
  Vector backbone: pX330-U6-Chimeric_BB-CBh-hSpCas9
  Total vector size (bp): 8440
  Vector type: Mammalian Expression, CRISPR
Growth in bacteria
  Bacterial resistance: Ampicillin, 100 μg/mL
  Growth temperature: 37°C
  Growth strain: DH5alpha
  Copy number: High Copy
Gene/Insert
  Gene/Insert name: LMNA G2 sgRNA + FLAGless enhanced specificity Cas9 (1.1)
  gRNA/shRNA sequence: GCCATGGAGACCCCGTCCCAG
  Species: H. sapiens (human)
  Promoter: U6 promoter
  Cloning method: Restriction Enzyme; 5′ cloning site BbsI (destroyed during cloning); 3′ cloning site BbsI (destroyed during cloning)
  Sequencing primers: 5′ GAGGGCCTATTTCCCATGATT
Terms and licenses: Academic/Nonprofit Terms; Industry Terms: Not Available to Industry
Depositor comments: This plasmid is derived from eSpCas9(1.1) (Plasmid #71814) from Feng Zhang's lab. The 3x FLAG sequence was removed to prevent interference of the tag in western blot and immunoprecipitation applications. Please visit https://doi.org/10.1101/2021.11.02.464583 for bioRxiv preprint.
How to cite: eSpCas9(1.1)_No_FLAG_LMNA_G2 was a gift from Yannick Doyon (Addgene plasmid # 178090 ; http://n2t.net/addgene:178090 ; RRID:Addgene_178090)
