[The description below was written by a language model from this plasmid's Addgene catalogue record and pLannotate feature annotations shown in this document.]
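Description:
eSpCas9(1.1)_No_FLAG_LMNA_G2 is a pX330-type, all-in-one CRISPR plasmid of about 8.4 kb for transient expression in mammalian cells. It derives from the pX330-U6-Chimeric_BB-CBh-hSpCas9 backbone via the eSpCas9(1.1) vector. It is propagated in E. coli as a high-copy plasmid through a ColE1/pUC-type origin and selected with ampicillin (β-lactamase under its own promoter). The backbone also retains an f1 phage origin, a single AAV2 ITR remnant and small bom/rop fragments. None of these has a role in the intended use, and one ITR alone does not make the plasmid an AAV packaging vector.

Two expression units sit in tandem. A human U6 RNA polymerase III promoter drives a single guide RNA made of a spacer targeting human LMNA (guide "G2"), cloned into the BbsI sites (destroyed in the process), fused to the Streptococcus pyogenes gRNA scaffold. Downstream, the CBh hybrid promoter (CMV enhancer, chicken β-actin promoter and hybrid intron) drives the enhanced-specificity SpCas9 variant eSpCas9(1.1). The annotation software splits this coding sequence into N- and C-terminal portions, but they are contiguous. It ends in a nucleoplasmin bipartite nuclear localization signal and a bGH polyadenylation signal. The 3xFLAG tag of the parental plasmid was deliberately removed so that it would not interfere with western blot or immunoprecipitation experiments.

The plasmid is meant to cut the LMNA locus in human cells. Used with the companion LMNA_mScarlet-I donor plasmid, it enables knock-in tagging of endogenous lamin A/C with the red fluorescent protein mScarlet-I.
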