Features (pLannotate 1.2.2; 18 found; start..end, strand, type, name):
      1..241     +  promoter       U6 promoter: RNA polymerase III promoter for human U6 snRNA
    271..346     +  misc_RNA       gRNA scaffold: guide RNA scaffold for the Streptococcus pyogenes CRISPR/Cas9 system
    353..396     +  misc_RNA       gRNA scaffold (fragment): guide RNA scaffold for the Streptococcus pyogenes CRISPR/Cas9 system
    443..728     +  enhancer       CMV enhancer: human cytomegalovirus immediate early enhancer; contains an 18-bp deletion relative to the standard CMV enhancer
    730..1007    +  promoter       chicken β-actin promoter: No description available
   1008..1235    +  intron         hybrid intron: hybrid between chicken β-actin (CBA) and minute virus of mice (MMV) introns (Gray et al., 2011)
   1304..2905    +  CDS            Cas9(N): N-terminal portion of Streptococcus pyogenes Cas9 (Zetsche et al., 2015)
   2906..5404    +  CDS            Cas9(C): C-terminal portion of Streptococcus pyogenes Cas9 (Zetsche et al., 2015)
   5405..5452    +  CDS            nucleoplasmin NLS: bipartite nuclear localization signal from nucleoplasmin
   5486..5597    +  polyA_signal   bGH poly(A) signal: bovine growth hormone polyadenylation signal
   5702..5842    +  repeat_region  AAV2 ITR: inverted terminal repeat of adeno-associated virus serotype 2 inverted
   5847..5898    -  misc_feature   bom (fragment): basis of mobility region from pBR322
   5917..6372    +  rep_origin     f1 ori (sequence partly withheld): f1 bacteriophage origin of replication; arrow indicates direction of (+) strand synthesis
   6373..6422    -  misc_feature   bom (fragment): basis of mobility region from pBR322
   6524..6559    -  CDS            rop (fragment): Rop protein, which maintains plasmids at low copy number; rop
   6654..6758    +  promoter       AmpR promoter: bla
   6759..7619    +  CDS            AmpR: β-lactamase; bla; confers resistance to ampicillin, carbenicillin, and related antibiotics
   7790..8378    +  rep_origin     ori: high-copy-number ColE1/pMB1/pBR322/pUC origin of replication
>Addgene plasmid #178090 | eSpCas9(1.1)_No_FLAG_LMNA_G2 | addgene full sequence | sequence record 350140 | Addgene NGS Result
GAGGGCCTATTTCCCATGATTCCTTCATATTTGCATATACGATACAAGGCTGTTAGAGAGATAATTGGAA
TTAATTTGACTGTAAACACAAAGATATTAGTACAAAATACGTGACGTAGAAAGTAATAATTTCTTGGGTA
GTTTGCAGTTTTAAAATTATGTTTTAAAATGGACTATCATATGCTTACCGTAACTTGAAAGTATTTCGAT
TTCTTGGCTTTATATATCTTGTGGAAAGGACGAAACACCGCCATGGAGACCCCGTCCCAGGTTTTAGAGC
TAGAAATAGCAAGTTAAAATAAGGCTAGTCCGTTATCAACTTGAAAAAGTGGCACCGAGTCGGTGCTTTT
TTGTTTTAGAGCTAGAAATAGCAAGTTAAAATAAGGCTAGTCCGTTTTTAGCGCGTGCGCCAATTCTGCA
GACAAATGGCTCTAGAGGTACCCGTTACATAACTTACGGTAAATGGCCCGCCTGGCTGACCGCCCAACGA
CCCCCGCCCATTGACGTCAATAGTAACGCCAATAGGGACTTTCCATTGACGTCAATGGGTGGAGTATTTA
CGGTAAACTGCCCACTTGGCAGTACATCAAGTGTATCATATGCCAAGTACGCCCCCTATTGACGTCAATG
ACGGTAAATGGCCCGCCTGGCATTGTGCCCAGTACATGACCTTATGGGACTTTCCTACTTGGCAGTACAT
CTACGTATTAGTCATCGCTATTACCATGGTCGAGGTGAGCCCCACGTTCTGCTTCACTCTCCCCATCTCC
CCCCCCTCCCCACCCCCAATTTTGTATTTATTTATTTTTTAATTATTTTGTGCAGCGATGGGGGCGGGGG
GGGGGGGGGGGCGCGCGCCRGGSGGGGSGGGGSGGGGSGRGGGGSGGGGSGGGGSGAGGCGGAGAGGTGC
GGCGGCAGCCAATCAGAGCGGCGCGCTCCGAAAGTTTCCTTTTATGGCGAGGCGGCGGCGGCGGCGGCCC
TATAAAAAGCGAAGCGCGCGGCGGGCGGGAGTCGCTGCGCGCTGCCTTCGCCCCGTGCCCCGCTCCGCCG
CCGCCTCGCGCCGCCCGCCCCGGCTCTGACTGACCGCGTTACTCCCACAGGTGAGCGGGCGGGACGGCCC
TTCTCCTCCGGGCTGTAATTAGCTGAGCAAGAGGTAAGGGTTTAAGGGATGGTTGGTTGGTGGGGTATTA
ATGTTTAATTACCTGGAGCACCTGCCTGAAATCACTTTTTTTCAGGTTGGACCGGTGCCACCATGGCCCC
AAAGAAGAAGCGGAAGGTCGGTATCCACGGAGTCCCAGCAGCCGACAAGAAGTACAGCATCGGCCTGGAC
ATCGGCACCAACTCTGTGGGCTGGGCCGTGATCACCGACGAGTACAAGGTGCCCAGCAAGAAATTCAAGG
TGCTGGGCAACACCGACCGGCACAGCATCAAGAAGAACCTGATCGGAGCCCTGCTGTTCGACAGCGGCGA
AACAGCCGAGGCCACCCGGCTGAAGAGAACCGCCAGAAGAAGATACACCAGACGGAAGAACCGGATCTGC
TATCTGCAAGAGATCTTCAGCAACGAGATGGCCAAGGTGGACGACAGCTTCTTCCACAGACTGGAAGAGT
CCTTCCTGGTGGAAGAGGATAAGAAGCACGAGCGGCACCCCATCTTCGGCAACATCGTGGACGAGGTGGC
CTACCACGAGAAGTACCCCACCATCTACCACCTGAGAAAGAAACTGGTGGACAGCACCGACAAGGCCGAC
CTGCGGCTGATCTATCTGGCCCTGGCCCACATGATCAAGTTCCGGGGCCACTTCCTGATCGAGGGCGACC
TGAACCCCGACAACAGCGACGTGGACAAGCTGTTCATCCAGCTGGTGCAGACCTACAACCAGCTGTTCGA
GGAAAACCCCATCAACGCCAGCGGCGTGGACGCCAAGGCCATCCTGTCTGCCAGACTGAGCAAGAGCAGA
CGGCTGGAAAATCTGATCGCCCAGCTGCCCGGCGAGAAGAAGAATGGCCTGTTCGGAAACCTGATTGCCC
TGAGCCTGGGCCTGACCCCCAACTTCAAGAGCAACTTCGACCTGGCCGAGGATGCCAAACTGCAGCTGAG
CAAGGACACCTACGACGACGACCTGGACAACCTGCTGGCCCAGATCGGCGACCAGTACGCCGACCTGTTT
CTGGCCGCCAAGAACCTGTCCGACGCCATCCTGCTGAGCGACATCCTGAGAGTGAACACCGAGATCACCA
AGGCCCCCCTGAGCGCCTCTATGATCAAGAGATACGACGAGCACCACCAGGACCTGACCCTGCTGAAAGC
TCTCGTGCGGCAGCAGCTGCCTGAGAAGTACAAAGAGATTTTCTTCGACCAGAGCAAGAACGGCTACGCC
GGCTACATTGACGGCGGAGCCAGCCAGGAAGAGTTCTACAAGTTCATCAAGCCCATCCTGGAAAAGATGG
ACGGCACCGAGGAACTGCTCGTGAAGCTGAACAGAGAGGACCTGCTGCGGAAGCAGCGGACCTTCGACAA
CGGCAGCATCCCCCACCAGATCCACCTGGGAGAGCTGCACGCCATTCTGCGGCGGCAGGAAGATTTTTAC
CCATTCCTGAAGGACAACCGGGAAAAGATCGAGAAGATCCTGACCTTCCGCATCCCCTACTACGTGGGCC
CTCTGGCCAGGGGAAACAGCAGATTCGCCTGGATGACCAGAAAGAGCGAGGAAACCATCACCCCCTGGAA
CTTCGAGGAAGTGGTGGACAAGGGCGCTTCCGCCCAGAGCTTCATCGAGCGGATGACCAACTTCGATAAG
AACCTGCCCAACGAGAAGGTGCTGCCCAAGCACAGCCTGCTGTACGAGTACTTCACCGTGTATAACGAGC
TGACCAAAGTGAAATACGTGACCGAGGGAATGAGAAAGCCCGCCTTCCTGAGCGGCGAGCAGAAAAAGGC
CATCGTGGACCTGCTGTTCAAGACCAACCGGAAAGTGACCGTGAAGCAGCTGAAAGAGGACTACTTCAAG
AAAATCGAGTGCTTCGACTCCGTGGAAATCTCCGGCGTGGAAGATCGGTTCAACGCCTCCCTGGGCACAT
ACCACGATCTGCTGAAAATTATCAAGGACAAGGACTTCCTGGACAATGAGGAAAACGAGGACATTCTGGA
AGATATCGTGCTGACCCTGACACTGTTTGAGGACAGAGAGATGATCGAGGAACGGCTGAAAACCTATGCC
CACCTGTTCGACGACAAAGTGATGAAGCAGCTGAAGCGGCGGAGATACACCGGCTGGGGCAGGCTGAGCC
GGAAGCTGATCAACGGCATCCGGGACAAGCAGTCCGGCAAGACAATCCTGGATTTCCTGAAGTCCGACGG
CTTCGCCAACAGAAACTTCATGCAGCTGATCCACGACGACAGCCTGACCTTTAAAGAGGACATCCAGAAA
GCCCAGGTGTCCGGCCAGGGCGATAGCCTGCACGAGCACATTGCCAATCTGGCCGGCAGCCCCGCCATTA
AGAAGGGCATCCTGCAGACAGTGAAGGTGGTGGACGAGCTCGTGAAAGTGATGGGCCGGCACAAGCCCGA
GAACATCGTGATCGAAATGGCCAGAGAGAACCAGACCACCCAGAAGGGACAGAAGAACAGCCGCGAGAGA
ATGAAGCGGATCGAAGAGGGCATCAAAGAGCTGGGCAGCCAGATCCTGAAAGAACACCCCGTGGAAAACA
CCCAGCTGCAGAACGAGAAGCTGTACCTGTACTACCTGCAGAATGGGCGGGATATGTACGTGGACCAGGA
ACTGGACATCAACCGGCTGTCCGACTACGATGTGGACCATATCGTGCCTCAGAGCTTTCTGGCCGACGAC
TCCATCGACAACAAGGTGCTGACCAGAAGCGACAAGAACCGGGGCAAGAGCGACAACGTGCCCTCCGAAG
AGGTCGTGAAGAAGATGAAGAACTACTGGCGGCAGCTGCTGAACGCCAAGCTGATTACCCAGAGAAAGTT
CGACAATCTGACCAAGGCCGAGAGAGGCGGCCTGAGCGAACTGGATAAGGCCGGCTTCATCAAGAGACAG
CTGGTGGAAACCCGGCAGATCACAAAGCACGTGGCACAGATCCTGGACTCCCGGATGAACACTAAGTACG
ACGAGAATGACAAGCTGATCCGGGAAGTGAAAGTGATCACCCTGAAGTCCAAGCTGGTGTCCGATTTCCG
GAAGGATTTCCAGTTTTACAAAGTGCGCGAGATCAACAACTACCACCACGCCCACGACGCCTACCTGAAC
GCCGTCGTGGGAACCGCCCTGATCAAAAAGTACCCTGCGCTGGAAAGCGAGTTCGTGTACGGCGACTACA
AGGTGTACGACGTGCGGAAGATGATCGCCAAGAGCGAGCAGGAAATCGGCAAGGCTACCGCCAAGTACTT
CTTCTACAGCAACATCATGAACTTTTTCAAGACCGAGATTACCCTGGCCAACGGCGAGATCCGGAAGGCG
CCTCTGATCGAGACAAACGGCGAAACCGGGGAGATCGTGTGGGATAAGGGCCGGGATTTTGCCACCGTGC
GGAAAGTGCTGAGCATGCCCCAAGTGAATATCGTGAAAAAGACCGAGGTGCAGACAGGCGGCTTCAGCAA
AGAGTCTATCCTGCCCAAGAGGAACAGCGATAAGCTGATCGCCAGAAAGAAGGACTGGGACCCTAAGAAG
TACGGCGGCTTCGACAGCCCCACCGTGGCCTATTCTGTGCTGGTGGTGGCCAAAGTGGAAAAGGGCAAGT
CCAAGAAACTGAAGAGTGTGAAAGAGCTGCTGGGGATCACCATCATGGAAAGAAGCAGCTTCGAGAAGAA
TCCCATCGACTTTCTGGAAGCCAAGGGCTACAAAGAAGTGAAAAAGGACCTGATCATCAAGCTGCCTAAG
TACTCCCTGTTCGAGCTGGAAAACGGCCGGAAGAGAATGCTGGCCTCTGCCGGCGAACTGCAGAAGGGAA
ACGAACTGGCCCTGCCCTCCAAATATGTGAACTTCCTGTACCTGGCCAGCCACTATGAGAAGCTGAAGGG
CTCCCCCGAGGATAATGAGCAGAAACAGCTGTTTGTGGAACAGCACAAGCACTACCTGGACGAGATCATC
GAGCAGATCAGCGAGTTCTCCAAGAGAGTGATCCTGGCCGACGCTAATCTGGACAAAGTGCTGTCCGCCT
ACAACAAGCACCGGGATAAGCCCATCAGAGAGCAGGCCGAGAATATCATCCACCTGTTTACCCTGACCAA
TCTGGGAGCCCCTGCCGCCTTCAAGTACTTTGACACCACCATCGACCGGAAGAGGTACACCAGCACCAAA
GAGGTGCTGGACGCCACCCTGATCCACCAGAGCATCACCGGCCTGTACGAGACACGGATCGACCTGTCTC
AGCTGGGAGGCGACAAAAGGCCGGCGGCCACGAAAAAGGCCGGCCAGGCAAAAAAGAAAAAGTAAGAATT
CCTAGAGCTCGCTGATCAGCCTCGACTGTGCCTTCTAGTTGCCAGCCATCTGTTGTTTGCCCCTCCCCCG
TGCCTTCCTTGACCCTGGAAGGTGCCACTCCCACTGTCCTTTCCTAATAAAATGAGGAAATTGCATCGCA
TTGTCTGAGTAGGTGTCATTCTATTCTGGGGGGTGGGGTGGGGCAGGACAGCAAGGGGGAGGATTGGGAA
GAGAATAGCAGGCATGCTGGGGAGCGGCCGCAGGAACCCCTAGTGATGGAGTTGGCCACTCCCTCTCTGC
GCGCTCGCTCGCTCACTGAGGCCGGGCGACCAAAGGTCGCCCGACGCCCGGGCTTTGCCCGGGCGGCCTC
AGTGAGCGAGCGAGCGCGCAGCTGCCTGCAGGGGCGCCTGATGCGGTATTTTCTCCTTACGCATCTGTGC
GGTATTTCACACCGCATA
[95 nt withheld, positions 5899-5993]
T
[46 nt withheld, positions 5995-6040]
C
[141 nt withheld, positions 6042-6182]
CCTTTGACGTTGGAGTCCACGTTCTTT
[37 nt withheld, positions 6210-6246]
ACTCTATCTCGGGCTATTCTTTTGATTTATAAGGGATTTTGCCGATTTCGGTCTATTGGTTAAAAAATGA
GCTGATTTAACAAAAATTTAACGCGAATTTTAACAAAATATTAACGTTTACAATTTTATGGTGCACTCTC
AGTACAATCTGCTCTGATGCCGCATAGTTAAGCCAGCCCCGACACCCGCCAACACCCGCTGACGCGCCCT
GACGGGCTTGTCTGCTCCCGGCATCCGCTTACAGACAAGCTGTGACCGTCTCCGGGAGCTGCATGTGTCA
GAGGTTTTCACCGTCATCACCGAAACGCGCGAGACGAAAGGGCCTCGTGATACGCCTATTTTTATAGGTT
AATGTCATGATAATAATGGTTTCTTAGACGTCAGGTGGCACTTTTCGGGGAAATGTGCGCGGAACCCCTA
TTTGTTTATTTTTCTAAATACATTCAAATATGTATCCGCTCATGAGACAATAACCCTGATAAATGCTTCA
ATAATATTGAAAAAGGAAGAGTATGAGTATTCAACATTTCCGTGTCGCCCTTATTCCCTTTTTTGCGGCA
TTTTGCCTTCCTGTTTTTGCTCACCCAGAAACGCTGGTGAAAGTAAAAGATGCTGAAGATCAGTTGGGTG
CACGAGTGGGTTACATCGAACTGGATCTCAACAGCGGTAAGATCCTTGAGAGTTTTCGCCCCGAAGAACG
TTTTCCAATGATGAGCACTTTTAAAGTTCTGCTATGTGGCGCGGTATTATCCCGTATTGACGCCGGGCAA
GAGCAACTCGGTCGCCGCATACACTATTCTCAGAATGACTTGGTTGAGTACTCACCAGTCACAGAAAAGC
ATCTTACGGATGGCATGACAGTAAGAGAATTATGCAGTGCTGCCATAACCATGAGTGATAACACTGCGGC
CAACTTACTTCTGACAACGATCGGAGGACCGAAGGAGCTAACCGCTTTTTTGCACAACATGGGGGATCAT
GTAACTCGCCTTGATCGTTGGGAACCGGAGCTGAATGAAGCCATACCAAACGACGAGCGTGACACCACGA
TGCCTGTAGCAATGGCAACAACGTTGCGCAAACTATTAACTGGCGAACTACTTACTCTAGCTTCCCGGCA
ACAATTAATAGACTGGATGGAGGCGGATAAAGTTGCAGGACCACTTCTGCGCTCGGCCCTTCCGGCTGGC
TGGTTTATTGCTGATAAATCTGGAGCCGGTGAGCGTGGAAGCCGCGGTATCATTGCAGCACTGGGGCCAG
ATGGTAAGCCCTCCCGTATCGTAGTTATCTACACGACGGGGAGTCAGGCAACTATGGATGAACGAAATAG
ACAGATCGCTGAGATAGGTGCCTCACTGATTAAGCATTGGTAACTGTCAGACCAAGTTTACTCATATATA
CTTTAGATTGATTTAAAACTTCATTTTTAATTTAAAAGGATCTAGGTGAAGATCCTTTTTGATAATCTCA
TGACCAAAATCCCTTAACGTGAGTTTTCGTTCCACTGAGCGTCAGACCCCGTAGAAAAGATCAAAGGATC
TTCTTGAGATCCTTTTTTTCTGCGCGTAATCTGCTGCTTGCAAACAAAAAAACCACCGCTACCAGCGGTG
GTTTGTTTGCCGGATCAAGAGCTACCAACTCTTTTTCCGAAGGTAACTGGCTTCAGCAGAGCGCAGATAC
CAAATACTGTTCTTCTAGTGTAGCCGTAGTTAGGCCACCACTTCAAGAACTCTGTAGCACCGCCTACATA
CCTCGCTCTGCTAATCCTGTTACCAGTGGCTGCTGCCAGTGGCGATAAGTCGTGTCTTACCGGGTTGGAC
TCAAGACGATAGTTACCGGATAAGGCGCAGCGGTCGGGCTGAACGGGGGGTTCGTGCACACAGCCCAGCT
TGGAGCGAACGACCTACACCGAACTGAGATACCTACAGCGTGAGCTATGAGAAAGCGCCACGCTTCCCGA
AGGGAGAAAGGCGGACAGGTATCCGGTAAGCGGCAGGGTCGGAACAGGAGAGCGCACGAGGGAGCTTCCA
GGGGGAAACGCCTGGTATCTTTATAGTCCTGTCGGGTTTCGCCACCTCTGACTTGAGCGTCGATTTTTGT
GATGCTCGTCAGGGGGGCGGAGCCTATGGAAAAACGCCAGCAACGCGGCCTTTTTACGGTTCCTGGCCTT
TTGCTGGCCTTTTGCTCACATGT
